Addgene plasmid #223905: HCT7_rAAV-eHGT_1142m-minBglobin-SYFP2-WPRE3-BGHpA
Purpose: Direct-expressing SYFP2 AAV virus
Depositing lab: Tanya Daigle & Allen Institute for Brain Science. Depositing organization: Allen Institute. Publication: Enhancer AAVs for targeting spinal motor neurons and descending motor pathways in rodents and macaque. Kussick E, Johansen N, Taskin N, Chowdhury A, Quinlan MA, Fraser A, Clark AG, Wynalda B, Martinez R, Groce EL, Reding M, Liang E, Shulga L, Huang C, Casper T, Clark M, Ho W, Gao Y, van Velthoven CTJ, Sobieski C, Ferrer R, Berg MR, Curtis BC, English C, Day JC, Fortuna MG, Donadio N, Newman D, Yao S, Chakka AB, Goldy J, Torkelson A, Guzman JB, Chakrabarty R, Nguy B, Guilford N, Pham TH, Wright V, Ronellenfitch K, Naidoo R, Kenney J, Williford A, Ramakrishnan C, Drinnenberg A, Gudsnuk K, Thyagarajan B, Smith KA, Dee N, Deisseroth K, Zeng H, Yao Z, Tasic B, Levi BP, Hodge R, Bakken TE, Lein ES, Ting JT, Daigle TL. Cell Rep. 2025 Jun 24;44(6):115730. doi: 10.1016/j.celrep.2025.115730. Epub 2025 May 21. PubMed 40403722.
Backbone
  Vector backbone: rAAV-minBglobin-SYFP2-WPRE3-BGHpA
  Backbone manufacturer: Allen Institute for Brain Science
  Backbone size w/o insert (bp): 4244
  Vector type: AAV
Growth in bacteria
  Bacterial resistance: Ampicillin, 100 μg/mL
  Growth temperature: 37°C
  Growth strain: NEB Stable
  Copy number: High Copy
Gene/Insert
  Gene/Insert name: SYFP2
  Species: Synthetic
  Insert size (bp): 720
  Mutation: N/A
  Promoter: minBglobin
  Cloning method: Gibson Cloning
  Sequencing primers: 5′ GGCACACCTAGTCCAACAAAG; 3′ CAGATGGAAGAAGCTCTGACTC
Terms and licenses: Academic/Nonprofit Terms; Industry Terms: Not Available to Industry
How to cite: HCT7_rAAV-eHGT_1142m-minBglobin-SYFP2-WPRE3-BGHpA was a gift from Tanya Daigle & Allen Institute for Brain Science (Addgene plasmid # 223905 ; http://n2t.net/addgene:223905 ; RRID:Addgene_223905)
