[The description below was written by a language model from this plasmid's Addgene catalogue record and pLannotate feature annotations shown in this document.]
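Description:
HCT7_rAAV-eHGT_1142m-minBglobin-SYFP2-WPRE3-BGHpA is a recombinant AAV transfer plasmid of about 5 kb, built on an Allen Institute rAAV-minBglobin-SYFP2-WPRE3-BGHpA backbone and designed to produce virus that directly expresses a yellow fluorescent reporter. In bacteria it replicates from a high-copy ColE1/pUC-type origin and is selected with ampicillin through the bla gene and its own promoter. An f1 phage origin is also present, along with small remnants of pBR322 bom and rop sequences. The recorded host is a recombination-deficient cloning strain, as is usual for plasmids carrying repeat-rich AAV ITRs.

The packaged cassette lies between AAV2 inverted terminal repeats. The annotation finds a full ITR downstream of the cassette but only short fragments at the upstream end. Per the construct name, an enhancer element designated eHGT_1142m sits ahead of a minimal beta-globin promoter. Neither part is annotated in the feature table, but the unannotated stretch between the left ITR and the reporter is where they would lie. A minimal promoter of this kind has little activity alone, so expression of SYFP2, a fast-maturing monomeric yellow fluorescent protein derived from Aequorea victoria, depends on the activity of the enhancer. The coding sequence is followed by WPRE3, a shortened woodchuck hepatitis posttranscriptional regulatory element (detected as two fragments) that boosts transcript stability and expression, and by the bovine growth hormone polyadenylation signal.

The associated publication concerns enhancer AAVs for targeting spinal motor neurons and descending motor pathways in rodents and macaque, so this vector likely serves to label enhancer-defined cell populations. The record does not state which cell type this enhancer targets.
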