Features (pLannotate 1.2.2; 14 found; start..end, strand, type, name):
     12..39      +  repeat_region  AAV2 ITR (fragment): inverted terminal repeat of adeno-associated virus serotype 2 inverted
     68..95      +  repeat_region  AAV2 ITR (fragment): inverted terminal repeat of adeno-associated virus serotype 2 inverted
    997..1713    +  CDS            SYFP2: SYFP2 is a basic (constitutively fluorescent) yellow fluorescent protein published in 2006, derived from Aequorea victoria. It is reported to be a very rapidly-maturing monomer with moderate acid sensitivity.
   1753..1910    +  misc_feature   WPRE (fragment): woodchuck hepatitis virus posttranscriptional regulatory element
   1916..1996    +  misc_feature   WPRE (fragment): woodchuck hepatitis virus posttranscriptional regulatory element
   2013..2124    +  polyA_signal   bGH poly(A) signal: bovine growth hormone polyadenylation signal
   2242..2382    +  repeat_region  AAV2 ITR: inverted terminal repeat of adeno-associated virus serotype 2 inverted
   2387..2438    -  misc_feature   bom (fragment): basis of mobility region from pBR322
   2457..2912    +  rep_origin     f1 ori (sequence partly withheld): f1 bacteriophage origin of replication; arrow indicates direction of (+) strand synthesis
   2913..2962    -  misc_feature   bom (fragment): basis of mobility region from pBR322
   3064..3099    -  CDS            rop (fragment): Rop protein, which maintains plasmids at low copy number; rop
   3194..3298    +  promoter       AmpR promoter: bla
   3299..4159    +  CDS            AmpR: β-lactamase; bla; confers resistance to ampicillin, carbenicillin, and related antibiotics
   4330..4918    +  rep_origin     ori: high-copy-number ColE1/pMB1/pBR322/pUC origin of replication
>Addgene plasmid #223905 | HCT7_rAAV-eHGT_1142m-minBglobin-SYFP2-WPRE3-BGHpA | addgene full sequence | sequence record 447427 | Addgene NGS Result
CCTGCAGGCAGCTGCGCGCTCGCTCGCTCACTGAGGCCGCCCGGGCGTCGGGCGACCTTTGGTCGCCCGG
CCTCAGTGAGCGAGCGAGCGCGCAGAGAGGGAGTGGCCAACTCCATCACTAGGGGTTCCTGCGGCCGCAC
GCGTTGTAAGAGTAATAATCGCCGGCGGGCACACCTAGTCCAACAAAGCCATACTTCCTAATAGTGCCAC
TCCCTGGTACAAGCATATACAGAGCATCACAATTTGTTTTCTAACATACAGAGTTCTAACACGGTTAATC
CAGCTTGAGCACATTTCTGTCATCTCAGGATTTGTTTCTCTTTCTGGCTGCAGCTGGCCTTTGTCCTTGA
TCCCCTCCCTTCCCTTTGGTTCTCAGCTCTTCCATCGCTGCATTCTGCTGTCTTGGCACTTTGCCGTGCC
TTTTGACTAATACCTGCCTCTCTCCCCAGCCCTTGGCAGCCCACCATTCTACTACTATGAGCTCAGCATA
TTACATTCCTTCCCTTTATGCCATTTTAAAAGACATGCTTTCTAACACAGAAACGCTAAGATGTAATGTG
CATATTGCATTGAAGTTCAGGCAGCAAGAGGTGAGATATTTCAGACTTTCTTGTTCTGAGCTGTTGGAGC
ACGGAACACTGAGGTTGGCTTTGTTCCTAGCACAGGAGTGGCGCTTAAATATCAAACCACACTGGTTTTA
ACATTAACATGTCCATTAGAATATGTCAGCATTTTCAAACACCACATATGCAAACATGCTTCTAATGCCA
AGGAAGCCCAGAGTTTGACAAATTATCCAGACTAAGCATCAGAATTGCCAAGAGAATTTAACAAAAAAAA
AAAGTTGATAGTTTTTCTAGATCATCTGAGTCAGAGCTTCTTCCATCTGCGCCGGCGGAGCTCGGGCTGG
GCATAAAAGTCAGGGCAGAGCCATCTATTGCTTACATTTGCTTCTGGGATCCAGATCTTTCGAAGCTAGC
GCTACCGGTCGCCACCATGGTGAGCAAGGGCGAGGAGCTGTTCACCGGGGTGGTGCCCATCCTGGTCGAG
CTGGACGGCGACGTAAACGGCCACAAGTTCAGCGTGTCCGGCGAGGGCGAGGGCGATGCCACCTACGGCA
AGCTGACCCTGAAGCTGATCTGCACCACCGGCAAGCTGCCCGTGCCCTGGCCCACCCTCGTGACCACCCT
GGGCTACGGCGTGCAGTGCTTCGCCCGCTACCCCGACCACATGAAGCAGCACGACTTCTTCAAGTCCGCC
ATGCCCGAAGGCTACGTCCAGGAGCGCACCATCTTCTTCAAGGACGACGGCAACTACAAGACCCGCGCCG
AGGTGAAGTTCGAGGGCGACACCCTGGTGAACCGCATCGAGCTGAAGGGCATCGACTTCAAGGAGGACGG
CAACATCCTGGGGCACAAGCTGGAGTACAACTACAACAGCCACAACGTCTATATCACCGCCGACAAGCAG
AAGAACGGCATCAAGGCCAACTTCAAGATCCGCCACAACATCGAGGACGGCGGCGTGCAGCTCGCCGACC
ACTACCAGCAGAACACCCCCATCGGCGACGGCCCCGTGCTGCTGCCCGACAACCACTACCTGAGCTACCA
GTCCAAGCTGAGCAAAGACCCCAACGAGAAGCGCGATCACATGGTCCTGCTGGAGTTCGTGACCGCCGCC
GGGATCACTCTCGGCATGGACGAGCTGTACAAGTAAGTCGACGGCGCGCCGCGGCCGCGAATTCGATATC
ATAATCAACCTCTGGATTACAAAATTTGTGAAAGATTGACTGGTATTCTTAACTATGTTGCTCCTTTTAC
GCTATGTGGATACGCTGCTTTAATGCCTTTGTATCATGCTATTGCTTCCCGTATGGCTTTCATTTTCTCC
TCCTTGTATAAATCCTGGTTAGTTCTTGCCACGGCGGAACTCATCGCCGCCTGCCTTGCCCGCTGCTGGA
CAGGGGCTCGGCTGTTGGGCACTGACAATTCCGTGGCTCGAGAGATCTTCGACTGTGCCTTCTAGTTGCC
AGCCATCTGTTGTTTGCCCCTCCCCCGTGCCTTCCTTGACCCTGGAAGGTGCCACTCCCACTGTCCTTTC
CTAATAAAATGAGGAAATTGCATCGCATTGTCTGAGTAGGTGTCATTCTATTCTGGGGGGTGGGGTGGGG
CAGGACAGCAAGGGGGAGGATTGGGAAGACAATAGCAGGCATGAGATCTCACGTGCGGACCGAGCGGCCG
CAGGAACCCCTAGTGATGGAGTTGGCCACTCCCTCTCTGCGCGCTCGCTCGCTCACTGAGGCCGGGCGAC
CAAAGGTCGCCCGACGCCCGGGCTTTGCCCGGGCGGCCTCAGTGAGCGAGCGAGCGCGCAGCTGCCTGCA
GGGGCGCCTGATGCGGTATTTTCTCCTTACGCATCTGTGCGGTATTTCACACCGCATA
[95 nt withheld, positions 2439-2533]
T
[46 nt withheld, positions 2535-2580]
C
[141 nt withheld, positions 2582-2722]
CCTTTGACGTTGGAGTCCACGTTCTTT
[37 nt withheld, positions 2750-2786]
ACTCTATCTCGGGCTATTCTTTTGATTTATAAGGGATTTTGCCGATTTCGGTCTATTGGTTAAAAAATGA
GCTGATTTAACAAAAATTTAACGCGAATTTTAACAAAATATTAACGTTTACAATTTTATGGTGCACTCTC
AGTACAATCTGCTCTGATGCCGCATAGTTAAGCCAGCCCCGACACCCGCCAACACCCGCTGACGCGCCCT
GACGGGCTTGTCTGCTCCCGGCATCCGCTTACAGACAAGCTGTGACCGTCTCCGGGAGCTGCATGTGTCA
GAGGTTTTCACCGTCATCACCGAAACGCGCGAGACGAAAGGGCCTCGTGATACGCCTATTTTTATAGGTT
AATGTCATGATAATAATGGTTTCTTAGACGTCAGGTGGCACTTTTCGGGGAAATGTGCGCGGAACCCCTA
TTTGTTTATTTTTCTAAATACATTCAAATATGTATCCGCTCATGAGACAATAACCCTGATAAATGCTTCA
ATAATATTGAAAAAGGAAGAGTATGAGTATTCAACATTTCCGTGTCGCCCTTATTCCCTTTTTTGCGGCA
TTTTGCCTTCCTGTTTTTGCTCACCCAGAAACGCTGGTGAAAGTAAAAGATGCTGAAGATCAGTTGGGTG
CACGAGTGGGTTACATCGAACTGGATCTCAACAGCGGTAAGATCCTTGAGAGTTTTCGCCCCGAAGAACG
TTTTCCAATGATGAGCACTTTTAAAGTTCTGCTATGTGGCGCGGTATTATCCCGTATTGACGCCGGGCAA
GAGCAACTCGGTCGCCGCATACACTATTCTCAGAATGACTTGGTTGAGTACTCACCAGTCACAGAAAAGC
ATCTTACGGATGGCATGACAGTAAGAGAATTATGCAGTGCTGCCATAACCATGAGTGATAACACTGCGGC
CAACTTACTTCTGACAACGATCGGAGGACCGAAGGAGCTAACCGCTTTTTTGCACAACATGGGGGATCAT
GTAACTCGCCTTGATCGTTGGGAACCGGAGCTGAATGAAGCCATACCAAACGACGAGCGTGACACCACGA
TGCCTGTAGCAATGGCAACAACGTTGCGCAAACTATTAACTGGCGAACTACTTACTCTAGCTTCCCGGCA
ACAATTAATAGACTGGATGGAGGCGGATAAAGTTGCAGGACCACTTCTGCGCTCGGCCCTTCCGGCTGGC
TGGTTTATTGCTGATAAATCTGGAGCCGGTGAGCGTGGGTCTCGCGGTATCATTGCAGCACTGGGGCCAG
ATGGTAAGCCCTCCCGTATCGTAGTTATCTACACGACGGGGAGTCAGGCAACTATGGATGAACGAAATAG
ACAGATCGCTGAGATAGGTGCCTCACTGATTAAGCATTGGTAACTGTCAGACCAAGTTTACTCATATATA
CTTTAGATTGATTTAAAACTTCATTTTTAATTTAAAAGGATCTAGGTGAAGATCCTTTTTGATAATCTCA
TGACCAAAATCCCTTAACGTGAGTTTTCGTTCCACTGAGCGTCAGACCCCGTAGAAAAGATCAAAGGATC
TTCTTGAGATCCTTTTTTTCTGCGCGTAATCTGCTGCTTGCAAACAAAAAAACCACCGCTACCAGCGGTG
GTTTGTTTGCCGGATCAAGAGCTACCAACTCTTTTTCCGAAGGTAACTGGCTTCAGCAGAGCGCAGATAC
CAAATACTGTTCTTCTAGTGTAGCCGTAGTTAGGCCACCACTTCAAGAACTCTGTAGCACCGCCTACATA
CCTCGCTCTGCTAATCCTGTTACCAGTGGCTGCTGCCAGTGGCGATAAGTCGTGTCTTACCGGGTTGGAC
TCAAGACGATAGTTACCGGATAAGGCGCAGCGGTCGGGCTGAACGGGGGGTTCGTGCACACAGCCCAGCT
TGGAGCGAACGACCTACACCGAACTGAGATACCTACAGCGTGAGCTATGAGAAAGCGCCACGCTTCCCGA
AGGGAGAAAGGCGGACAGGTATCCGGTAAGCGGCAGGGTCGGAACAGGAGAGCGCACGAGGGAGCTTCCA
GGGGGAAACGCCTGGTATCTTTATAGTCCTGTCGGGTTTCGCCACCTCTGACTTGAGCGTCGATTTTTGT
GATGCTCGTCAGGGGGGCGGAGCCTATGGAAAAACGCCAGCAACGCGGCCTTTTTACGGTTCCTGGCCTT
TTGCTGGCCTTTTGCTCACATGT
